>Addgene plasmid #47339 | pCMV10/3xflag-Clock L113E | addgene partial sequence | sequence record 69300 | cmv-fwd
GTGAACCGTCAGAATTAACCATGGACTACAAAGACCATGACGGTGATTATAAAGATCATGACATCGATTA
CAAGGATGACGATGACAAGCTTGCGGCCGCGATGGTGTTTACCGTAAGCTGTAGTAAAATGAGCTCAATT
GTTGACAGAGATGACAGTAGTATTTTTGATGGATTGGTGGAAGAAGATGACAAGGACAAAGCAAAAAGAG
TATCTAGAAACAAATCAGAAAAGAAACGTAGAGATCAGTTCAATGTCCTCATTAAGGAGCTGGGGTCTAT
GCTTCCTGGTAACGCGAGAAAGATGGACAAGTCTACTGTTCTACAGAAGAGCATTGATTTTTTGCGCAAA
CATAAAGAGACCACTGCACAGTCAGATGCTAGTGAGATTCGACAGGACTGGAAACCCACATTCCTTAGTA
ATGAAGAGTTTACACAGGAGATGTTAGAGGCTCTTGATGGTTTTTTTTTAGCGATCATGACAGATGGAAG
TATAATATATGTATCTGAGAGTGTAACTTCGTTACTTGAACATTTACCATCTGATCTTGTGGATCAAAGT
ATATTTAATTTTATCCCAGAGGGAGAACATTCAGAGGTTTATAAGATACTCTCTACTCATCTGCTGGAAA
GTGACTCATTAACCCCTGAGTACTTAAAATCAAAAAATCAGTTAGAATTCTGTTGTCACATGCTTCGAGG
AACAATAGACCCAAAGGAGCCATCCACCTATGAATATGTGAGATTTATAGGAAATTTTAAATCTTTAACC
AGTGTATCAACTTCAACACACAATGGTTTTGAAGGAACTATACAACGCACACATAGGCCTTCTTATGAAG
ATAGAGTTTGTTTTGTAGCTACTGTCAGATTAGCTACACCTCAGTTCATCAAGGAAATGTGTACTGTTGA
AGA
