[The description below was written by a language model from this plasmid's Addgene catalogue record.]
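Description:
pCMV10/3xflag-Clock L113E is a mammalian expression plasmid built on a commercial 3xFLAG CMV-10-type backbone. It is propagated in E. coli under ampicillin selection. The record gives no feature table, and it does not state the origin of replication, copy number, polyadenylation signal or any mammalian selection marker.

The insert is mouse Clock, which encodes the bHLH-PAS circadian transcription factor that pairs with BMAL1 to form the core activator complex of the mammalian clock. The coding sequence was cloned between NotI and BglII sites, both of which remain intact, and it carries a single amino-acid substitution, L113E. Transcription is driven by the CMV promoter, a strong constitutive promoter suited to high-level transient expression in transfected mammalian cells. The protein is fused to a triple FLAG epitope, which allows sensitive detection and capture with anti-FLAG antibodies. The record does not say at which terminus the tag sits.

The stated purpose is co-immunoprecipitation. The plasmid comes from a structural study of the CLOCK:BMAL1 heterodimer, so replacing a hydrophobic leucine with a charged glutamate is most plausibly a structure-guided test of a contact important for complex formation, although the record does not describe the expected effect of the mutation. In practice, the tagged mutant would be expressed in cultured cells and pulled down through the FLAG tag. The amount of partner protein recovered could then be compared with that obtained using wild-type CLOCK.
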