Addgene plasmid #47339: pCMV10/3xflag-Clock L113E
Purpose: Mutation used for co-IPs
Depositing lab: Joseph Takahashi. Depositing organization: University of Texas Southwestern Medical Center. Publication: Crystal structure of the heterodimeric CLOCK:BMAL1 transcriptional activator complex. Huang N, Chelliah Y, Shan Y, Taylor CA, Yoo SH, Partch C, Green CB, Zhang H, Takahashi JS. Science. 2012 Jul 13;337(6091):189-94. doi: 10.1126/science.1222804. Epub 2012 May 31. PubMed 22653727.
Backbone
  Vector backbone: pCMV103Xflag
  Backbone manufacturer: sigma
  Vector type: Mammalian Expression
Growth in bacteria
  Bacterial resistance: Ampicillin, 100 μg/mL
  Growth temperature: 37°C
  Growth strain: DH5alpha
  Copy number: Unknown
Gene/Insert
  Gene/Insert name: Clock
  Species: M. musculus (mouse)
  Mutation: L113E
  Entrez Gene: Clock (a.k.a. 5330400M04Rik, KAT13D)
  Promoter: CMV
  Tag / fusion protein: 3x Flag
  Cloning method: Restriction Enzyme; 5′ cloning site NotI (not destroyed); 3′ cloning site BglII (not destroyed)
  Sequencing primers: 5′ CMV-F
Terms and licenses: Academic/Nonprofit Terms; Industry Terms: Not Available to Industry
How to cite: pCMV10/3xflag-Clock L113E was a gift from Joseph Takahashi (Addgene plasmid # 47339 ; http://n2t.net/addgene:47339 ; RRID:Addgene_47339)
